LOCUS       Exported 7041 bp ds-DNA circular SYN 12-MAY-2021
DEFINITION  synthetic circular DNA
ACCESSION   .
VERSION     .
KEYWORDS    pcDNA5/FRT/TO HIS HSPA1A
SOURCE      synthetic DNA construct
  ORGANISM  synthetic DNA construct
REFERENCE   1 (bases 1 to 7041)
  AUTHORS   Hageman J, Kampinga HH
  TITLE     Computational analysis of the human HSPH/HSPA/DNAJ family and
            cloning of a human HSPH/HSPA/DNAJ expression library.
  JOURNAL   Cell Stress Chaperones. 2008 Aug 7. ():.
  PUBMED    18686016
REFERENCE   2 (bases 1 to 7041)
  AUTHORS   .
  TITLE     Direct Submission
  JOURNAL   Exported May 12, 2021 from SnapGene Server 1.1.58
            http://www.snapgene.com
FEATURES             Location/Qualifiers
     source          1..7041
                     /organism="synthetic DNA construct"
                     /mol_type="other DNA"
     primer_bind     complement(44..63)
                     /label=pRS-marker
                     /note="pRS vectors, use to sequence yeast selectable
                     marker"
     enhancer        235..614
                     /label=CMV enhancer
                     /note="human cytomegalovirus immediate early enhancer"
     promoter        615..818
                     /label=CMV promoter
                     /note="human cytomegalovirus (CMV) immediate early
                     promoter"
     primer_bind     769..789
                     /label=CMV-F
                     /note="Human CMV immediate early promoter, forward primer"
     protein_bind    820..838
                     /gene="tetO"
                     /label=tet operator
                     /bound_moiety="tetracycline repressor TetR"
                     /note="bacterial operator O2 for the tetR and tetA genes"
     protein_bind    841..859
                     /gene="tetO"
                     /label=tet operator
                     /bound_moiety="tetracycline repressor TetR"
                     /note="bacterial operator O2 for the tetR and tetA genes"
     primer_bind     869..893
                     /label=LNCX
                     /note="Human CMV promoter, forward primer"
     CDS             996..1013
                     /codon_start=1
                     /product="6xHis affinity tag"
                     /label=6xHis
                     /translation="HHHHHH"
     primer_bind     complement(2993..3010)
                     /label=BGH-rev
                     /note="Bovine growth hormone terminator, reverse primer.
                     Also called BGH reverse"
     polyA_signal    2999..3223
                     /label=bGH poly(A) signal
                     /note="bovine growth hormone polyadenylation signal"
     primer_bind     complement(3356..3375)
                     /label=F1ori-R
                     /note="F1 origin, reverse primer"
     protein_bind    3507..3554
                     /label=FRT
                     /bound_moiety="FLP recombinase from the Saccharomyces
                     cerevisiae 2u plasmid"
                     /note="FLP-mediated recombination occurs in the 8-bp core
                     sequence TCTAGAAA (Turan and Bode, 2011)."
     CDS             3562..4584
                     /codon_start=1
                     /gene="aph(4)-Ia"
                     /product="aminoglycoside phosphotransferase from E. coli"
                     /label=HygR
                     /note="confers resistance to hygromycin"
                     /translation="KKPELTATSVEKFLIEKFDSVSDLMQLSEGEESRAFSFDVGGRGY
                     VLRVNSCADGFYKDRYVYRHFASAALPIPEVLDIGEFSESLTYCISRRAQGVTLQDLPE
                     TELPAVLQPVAEAMDAIAAADLSQTSGFGPFGPQGIGQYTTWRDFICAIADPHVYHWQT
                     VMDDTVSASVAQALDELMLWAEDCPEVRHLVHADFGSNNVLTDNGRITAVIDWSEAMFG
                     DSQYEVANIFFWRPWLACMEQQTRYFERRHPELAGSPRLRAYMLRIGLDQLYQSLVDGN
                     FDDAAWAQGRCDAIVRSGAGTVGRTQIARRSAAVWTDGCVEVLADSGNRRPSTRPRAKE
                     "
     polyA_signal    4714..4835
                     /label=SV40 poly(A) signal
                     /note="SV40 polyadenylation signal"
     primer_bind     complement(4751..4770)
                     /label=SV40pA-R
                     /note="SV40 polyA, reverse primer"
     primer_bind     4805..4824
                     /label=EBV-rev
                     /note="SV40 polyA terminator, reverse primer"
     primer_bind     complement(4884..4900)
                     /label=M13 rev
                     /note="common sequencing primer, one of multiple similar
                     variants"
     primer_bind     complement(4884..4900)
                     /label=M13 Reverse
                     /note="In lacZ gene. Also called M13-rev"
     primer_bind     complement(4897..4919)
                     /label=M13/pUC Reverse
                     /note="In lacZ gene"
     protein_bind    4908..4924
                     /label=lac operator
                     /bound_moiety="lac repressor encoded by lacI"
                     /note="The lac repressor binds to the lac operator to
                     inhibit transcription in E. coli. This inhibition can be
                     relieved by adding lactose or
                     isopropyl-beta-D-thiogalactopyranoside (IPTG)."
     promoter        complement(4932..4962)
                     /label=lac promoter
                     /note="promoter for the E. coli lac operon"
     protein_bind    4977..4998
                     /label=CAP binding site
                     /bound_moiety="E. coli catabolite activator protein"
                     /note="CAP binding activates transcription in the presence
                     of cAMP."
     primer_bind     complement(5115..5132)
                     /label=L4440
                     /note="L4440 vector, forward primer"
     rep_origin      complement(5286..5874)
                     /direction=LEFT
                     /label=ori
                     /note="high-copy-number ColE1/pMB1/pBR322/pUC origin of
                     replication"
     primer_bind     complement(5366..5385)
                     /label=pBR322ori-F
                     /note="pBR322 origin, forward primer"
     CDS             complement(6045..6905)
                     /codon_start=1
                     /gene="bla"
                     /product="beta-lactamase"
                     /label=AmpR
                     /note="confers resistance to ampicillin, carbenicillin, and
                     related antibiotics"
                     /translation="MSIQHFRVALIPFFAAFCLPVFAHPETLVKVKDAEDQLGARVGYI
                     ELDLNSGKILESFRPEERFPMMSTFKVLLCGAVLSRIDAGQEQLGRRIHYSQNDLVEYS
                     PVTEKHLTDGMTVRELCSAAITMSDNTAANLLLTTIGGPKELTAFLHNMGDHVTRLDRW
                     EPELNEAIPNDERDTTMPVAMATTLRKLLTGELLTLASRQQLIDWMEADKVAGPLLRSA
                     LPAGWFIADKSGAGERGSRGIIAALGPDGKPSRIVVIYTTGSQATMDERNRQIAEIGAS
                     LIKHW"
     primer_bind     6668..6687
                     /label=Amp-R
                     /note="Ampicillin resistance gene, reverse primer"
     promoter        complement(6906..7010)
                     /gene="bla"
                     /label=AmpR promoter
ORIGIN
        1 gacggatcgg gagatctccc gatcccctat ggtgcactct cagtacaatc tgctctgatg
       61 ccgcatagtt aagccagtat ctgctccctg cttgtgtgtt ggaggtcgct gagtagtgcg
      121 cgagcaaaat ttaagctaca acaaggcaag gcttgaccga caattgcatg aagaatctgc
      181 ttagggttag gcgttttgcg ctgcttcgcg atgtacgggc cagatatacg cgttgacatt
      241 gattattgac tagttattaa tagtaatcaa ttacggggtc attagttcat agcccatata
      301 tggagttccg cgttacataa cttacggtaa atggcccgcc tggctgaccg cccaacgacc
      361 cccgcccatt gacgtcaata atgacgtatg ttcccatagt aacgccaata gggactttcc
      421 attgacgtca atgggtggag tatttacggt aaactgccca cttggcagta catcaagtgt
      481 atcatatgcc aagtacgccc cctattgacg tcaatgacgg taaatggccc gcctggcatt
      541 atgcccagta catgacctta tgggactttc ctacttggca gtacatctac gtattagtca
      601 tcgctattac catggtgatg cggttttggc agtacatcaa tgggcgtgga tagcggtttg
      661 actcacgggg atttccaagt ctccacccca ttgacgtcaa tgggagtttg ttttggcacc
      721 aaaatcaacg ggactttcca aaatgtcgta acaactccgc cccattgacg caaatgggcg
      781 gtaggcgtgt acggtgggag gtctatataa gcagagctct ccctatcagt gatagagatc
      841 tccctatcag tgatagagat cgtcgacgag ctcgtttagt gaaccgtcag atcgcctgga
      901 gacgccatcc acgctgtttt gacctccata gaagacaccg ggaccgatcc agcctccgga
      961 ctctagcgtt taaacttaag cttctgcaga ccatgcatca tcaccatcac catggatcca
     1021 ccatggccaa agccgcggcg atcggcatcg acctgggcac cacctactcc tgcgtggggg
     1081 tgttccaaca cggcaaggtg gagatcatcg ccaacgacca gggcaaccgc accaccccca
     1141 gctacgtggc cttcacggac accgagcggc tcatcgggga tgcggccaag aaccaggtgg
     1201 cgctgaaccc gcagaacacc gtgtttgacg cgaagcggct gatcggccgc aagttcggcg
     1261 acccggtggt gcagtcggac atgaagcact ggcctttcca ggtgatcaac gacggagaca
     1321 agcccaaggt gcaggtgagc tacaaggggg acaccaaggc attctacccc gaggagatct
     1381 cgtccatggt gctgaccaag atgaaggaga tcgccgaggc gtacctgggc tacccggtga
     1441 ccaacgcggt gatcaccgtg ccggcctact tcaacgactc gcagcgccag gccaccaagg
     1501 atgcgggtgt gatcgcgggg ctcaacgtgc tgcggatcat caacgagccc acggccgccg
     1561 ccatcgccta cggcctggac agaacgggca agggggagcg caacgtgctc atctttgacc
     1621 tgggcggggg caccttcgac gtgtccatcc tgacgatcga cgacggcatc ttcgaggtga
     1681 aggccacggc cggggacacc cacctgggtg gggaggactt tgacaacagg ctggtgaacc
     1741 acttcgtgga ggagttcaag agaaaacaca agaaggacat cagccagaac aagcgagccg
     1801 tgaggcggct gcgcaccgcc tgcgagaggg ccaagaggac cctgtcgtcc agcacccagg
     1861 ccagcctgga gatcgactcc ctgtttgagg gcatcgactt ctacacgtcc atcaccaggg
     1921 cgaggttcga ggagctgtgc tccgacctgt tccgaagcac cctggagccc gtggagaagg
     1981 ctctgcgcga cgccaagctg gacaaggccc agattcacga cctggtcctg gtcgggggct
     2041 ccacccgcat ccccaaggtg cagaagctgc tgcaggactt cttcaacggg cgcgacctga
     2101 acaagagcat caaccccgac gaggctgtgg cctacggggc ggcggtgcag gcggccatcc
     2161 tgatggggga caagtccgag aacgtgcagg acctgctgct gctggacgtg gctcccctgt
     2221 cgctggggct ggagacggcc ggaggcgtga tgactgccct gatcaagcgc aactccacca
     2281 tccccaccaa gcagacgcag atcttcacca cctactccga caaccaaccc ggggtgctga
     2341 tccaggtgta cgagggcgag agggccatga cgaaagacaa caatctgttg gggcgcttcg
     2401 agctgagcgg catccctccg gcccccaggg gcgtgcccca gatcgaggtg accttcgaca
     2461 tcgatgccaa cggcatcctg aacgtcacgg ccacggacaa gagcaccggc aaggccaaca
     2521 agatcaccat caccaacgac aagggccgcc tgagcaagga ggagatcgag cgcatggtgc
     2581 aggaggcgga gaagtacaaa gcggaggacg aggtgcagcg cgagagggtg tcagccaaga
     2641 acgccctgga gtcctacgcc ttcaacatga agagcgccgt ggaggatgag gggctcaagg
     2701 gcaagatcag cgaggccgac aagaagaagg tgctggacaa gtgtcaagag gtcatctcgt
     2761 ggctggacgc caacaccttg gccgagaagg acgagtttga gcacaagagg aaggagctgg
     2821 agcaggtgtg taaccccatc atcagcggac tgtaccaggg tgccggtggt cccgggcctg
     2881 ggggcttcgg ggctcagggt cccaagggag ggtctgggtc aggccccacc attgaggagg
     2941 tagattaggc ggccgctcga gtctagaggg cccgtttaaa cccgctgatc agcctcgact
     3001 gtgccttcta gttgccagcc atctgttgtt tgcccctccc ccgtgccttc cttgaccctg
     3061 gaaggtgcca ctcccactgt cctttcctaa taaaatgagg aaattgcatc gcattgtctg
     3121 agtaggtgtc attctattct ggggggtggg gtggggcagg acagcaaggg ggaggattgg
     3181 gaagacaata gcaggcatgc tggggatgcg gtgggctcta tggcttctga ggcggaaaga
     3241 accagctggg gctctagggg gtatccccnn nnnnnnnnnn nnnnnnnnnn nnnnnnnnnn
     3301 nnnnnnnnnn nnnnnnnnnn nnnnnnnnnn nnnnnnnnnn nnnnnnnnnn nnnnnnnnnn
     3361 nnnnnnnnnn nnnnnnnnnn nnnnnnnnnn nncnnnnnnn nnnnnnnnnn nnnnnnnnnn
     3421 nnnnnnnnnn nnnnnnnnnn nnnnnnnnnn nnnnnnnnnn nnnnnnnnnn nnnnnnnnnn
     3481 nnnnagggtg atggttcacg tacctagaag ttcctattcc gaagttccta ttctctagaa
     3541 agtataggaa cttccttggc caaaaagcct gaactcaccg cgacgtctgt cgagaagttt
     3601 ctgatcgaaa agttcgacag cgtctccgac ctgatgcagc tctcggaggg cgaagaatct
     3661 cgtgctttca gcttcgatgt aggagggcgt ggatatgtcc tgcgggtaaa tagctgcgcc
     3721 gatggtttct acaaagatcg ttatgtttat cggcactttg catcggccgc gctcccgatt
     3781 ccggaagtgc ttgacattgg ggaattcagc gagagcctga cctattgcat ctcccgccgt
     3841 gcacagggtg tcacgttgca agacctgcct gaaaccgaac tgcccgctgt tctgcagccg
     3901 gtcgcggagg ccatggatgc gatcgctgcg gccgatctta gccagacgag cgggttcggc
     3961 ccattcggac cgcaaggaat cggtcaatac actacatggc gtgatttcat atgcgcgatt
     4021 gctgatcccc atgtgtatca ctggcaaact gtgatggacg acaccgtcag tgcgtccgtc
     4081 gcgcaggctc tcgatgagct gatgctttgg gccgaggact gccccgaagt ccggcacctc
     4141 gtgcacgcgg atttcggctc caacaatgtc ctgacggaca atggccgcat aacagcggtc
     4201 attgactgga gcgaggcgat gttcggggat tcccaatacg aggtcgccaa catcttcttc
     4261 tggaggccgt ggttggcttg tatggagcag cagacgcgct acttcgagcg gaggcatccg
     4321 gagcttgcag gatcgccgcg gctccgggcg tatatgctcc gcattggtct tgaccaactc
     4381 tatcagagct tggttgacgg caatttcgat gatgcagctt gggcgcaggg tcgatgcgac
     4441 gcaatcgtcc gatccggagc cgggactgtc gggcgtacac aaatcgcccg cagaagcgcg
     4501 gccgtctgga ccgatggctg tgtagaagta ctcgccgata gtggaaaccg acgccccagc
     4561 actcgtccga gggcaaagga atagcacgta ctacgagatt tcgattccac cgccgccttc
     4621 tatgaaaggt tgggcttcgg aatcgttttc cgggacgccg gctggatgat cctccagcgc
     4681 ggggatctca tgctggagtt cttcgcccac cccaacttgt ttattgcagc ttataatggt
     4741 tacaaataaa gcaatagcat cacaaatttc acaaataaag catttttttc actgcattct
     4801 agttgtggtt tgtccaaact catcaatgta tcttatcatg tctgtatacc gtcgacctct
     4861 agctagagct tggcgtaatc atggtcatag ctgtttcctg tgtgaaattg ttatccgctc
     4921 acaattccac acaacatacg agccggaagc ataaagtgta aagcctgggg tgcctaatga
     4981 gtgagctaac tcacattaat tgcgttgcgc tcactgcccg ctttccagtc gggaaacctg
     5041 tcgtgccagc tgcattaatg aatcggccaa cgcgcgggga gaggcggttt gcgtattggg
     5101 cgctcttccg cttcctcgct cactgactcg ctgcgctcgg tcgttcggct gcggcgagcg
     5161 gtatcagctc actcaaaggc ggtaatacgg ttatccacag aatcagggga taacgcagga
     5221 aagaacatgt gagcaaaagg ccagcaaaag gccaggaacc gtaaaaaggc cgcgttgctg
     5281 gcgtttttcc ataggctccg cccccctgac gagcatcaca aaaatcgacg ctcaagtcag
     5341 aggtggcgaa acccgacagg actataaaga taccaggcgt ttccccctgg aagctccctc
     5401 gtgcgctctc ctgttccgac cctgccgctt accggatacc tgtccgcctt tctcccttcg
     5461 ggaagcgtgg cgctttctca tagctcacgc tgtaggtatc tcagttcggt gtaggtcgtt
     5521 cgctccaagc tgggctgtgt gcacgaaccc cccgttcagc ccgaccgctg cgccttatcc
     5581 ggtaactatc gtcttgagtc caacccggta agacacgact tatcgccact ggcagcagcc
     5641 actggtaaca ggattagcag agcgaggtat gtaggcggtg ctacagagtt cttgaagtgg
     5701 tggcctaact acggctacac tagaagaaca gtatttggta tctgcgctct gctgaagcca
     5761 gttaccttcg gaaaaagagt tggtagctct tgatccggca aacaaaccac cgctggtagc
     5821 ggtggttttt ttgtttgcaa gcagcagatt acgcgcagaa aaaaaggatc tcaagaagat
     5881 cctttgatct tttctacggg gtctgacgct cagtggaacg aaaactcacg ttaagggatt
     5941 ttggtcatga gattatcaaa aaggatcttc acctagatcc ttttaaatta aaaatgaagt
     6001 tttaaatcaa tctaaagtat atatgagtaa acttggtctg acagttacca atgcttaatc
     6061 agtgaggcac ctatctcagc gatctgtcta tttcgttcat ccatagttgc ctgactcccc
     6121 gtcgtgtaga taactacgat acgggagggc ttaccatctg gccccagtgc tgcaatgata
     6181 ccgcgagacc cacgctcacc ggctccagat ttatcagcaa taaaccagcc agccggaagg
     6241 gccgagcgca gaagtggtcc tgcaacttta tccgcctcca tccagtctat taattgttgc
     6301 cgggaagcta gagtaagtag ttcgccagtt aatagtttgc gcaacgttgt tgccattgct
     6361 acaggcatcg tggtgtcacg ctcgtcgttt ggtatggctt cattcagctc cggttcccaa
     6421 cgatcaaggc gagttacatg atcccccatg ttgtgcaaaa aagcggttag ctccttcggt
     6481 cctccgatcg ttgtcagaag taagttggcc gcagtgttat cactcatggt tatggcagca
     6541 ctgcataatt ctcttactgt catgccatcc gtaagatgct tttctgtgac tggtgagtac
     6601 tcaaccaagt cattctgaga atagtgtatg cggcgaccga gttgctcttg cccggcgtca
     6661 atacgggata ataccgcgcc acatagcaga actttaaaag tgctcatcat tggaaaacgt
     6721 tcttcggggc gaaaactctc aaggatctta ccgctgttga gatccagttc gatgtaaccc
     6781 actcgtgcac ccaactgatc ttcagcatct tttactttca ccagcgtttc tgggtgagca
     6841 aaaacaggaa ggcaaaatgc cgcaaaaaag ggaataaggg cgacacggaa atgttgaata
     6901 ctcatactct tcctttttca atattattga agcatttatc agggttattg tctcatgagc
     6961 ggatacatat ttgaatgtat ttagaaaaat aaacaaatag gggttccgcg cacatttccc
     7021 cgaaaagtgc cacctgacgt c
//
