[The description below was written by a language model from this plasmid's Addgene catalogue record and the feature table of its GenBank file.]
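Description:
pcDNA5/FRT/TO HIS HSPA1A is a 7,041 bp mammalian expression plasmid built on the Invitrogen pcDNA5/FRT/TO backbone. It carries the human HSPA1A coding sequence (heat shock 70 kDa protein 1A, also known as HSP72 or HSP70-1) with an N-terminal 6xHis tag supplied by the modified backbone. The roughly 1.95 kb insert sits between retained BamHI and NotI sites. Transcription is driven by the CMV immediate-early enhancer/promoter, followed by two tandem tet operator (TetO2) sites, and terminates at the bovine growth hormone polyadenylation signal. In cells that express the Tet repressor, TetR binds the operators and keeps the promoter silent until tetracycline or doxycycline is added. In cells lacking the repressor, expression is constitutive. The feature table annotates the His tag but not the HSPA1A open reading frame itself, which lies in the unannotated interval between the tag and the bGH terminator.

Downstream of the expression cassette is an FRT site placed directly ahead of a hygromycin resistance gene with an SV40 poly(A) signal but no annotated promoter of its own. This arrangement is designed for FLP recombinase-mediated integration into a host cell line carrying a genomic FRT landing site. Correct integration supplies the upstream elements needed to express HygR, allowing selection of isogenic, single-copy stable lines. In E. coli the plasmid is maintained through a high-copy ColE1/pUC origin and ampicillin resistance.

The construct belongs to a human HSPH/HSPA/DNAJ chaperone expression library. The depositor notes that the genes were amplified from a pooled reference RNA derived from ten cell lines, so polymorphisms with possible functional consequences may be present. Clones were sequence-verified only for the identity of the gene.
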