Addgene plasmid #19537: pcDNA5/FRT/TO HIS HSPA1A
Depositing lab: Harm Kampinga. Depositing organization: University Medical Center Groningen. Publication: Computational analysis of the human HSPH/HSPA/DNAJ family and cloning of a human HSPH/HSPA/DNAJ expression library. Hageman J, Kampinga HH. Cell Stress Chaperones. 2009 Jan;14(1):1-21. doi: 10.1007/s12192-008-0060-2. Epub 2008 Aug 7. PubMed 18686016.
Backbone
  Vector backbone: pcDNA5/FRT/TO
  Backbone manufacturer: Invitrogen
  Backbone size w/o insert (bp): 5137
  Vector type: Mammalian Expression
  Selectable markers: Hygromycin
Growth in bacteria
  Bacterial resistance: Ampicillin, 100 μg/mL
  Growth temperature: 37°C
  Growth strain: DH5alpha
  Copy number: High Copy
Gene/Insert
  Gene/Insert name: heat shock 70kDa protein 1A (alt names: HSPA1A; HSP72; HSPA1; HSP70I; HSPA1B; HSP70-1; HSP70-1A)
  Species: H. sapiens (human)
  Insert size (bp): 1955
  Entrez Gene: HSPA1A (a.k.a. HEL-S-103, HSP70, HSP70-1, HSP70-1A, HSP70-2, HSP70.1, HSP70.2, HSP70I, HSP72, HSPA1)
  Tag / fusion protein: His (N terminal on backbone)
  Cloning method: Restriction Enzyme; 5′ cloning site BamHI (not destroyed); 3′ cloning site NotI (not destroyed)
  Sequencing primers: 5′ LNCX; 3′ BGH-rev
Terms and licenses: Academic/Nonprofit Terms; Industry Terms: Not Available to Industry
Depositor comments: Part of the HSP70 gene family Disclaimer: For cloning the various HSP genes, the Stratagene reference RNA for cDNA synthesis was used and genes were amplified from this mixture that originates from 10 different cell lines from different somatic origin and ultimately coming from 10 different individuals. This strategy was used to maximize the chance for the presence of individual HSP transcripts. Users must be aware that this mixture thus represents 20 complete haploid genomes, meaning that for each individual gene there might be polymorphisms that could potentially have functional consequences. The library was sequence verified only for the presence of the correct gene.
How to cite: pcDNA5/FRT/TO HIS HSPA1A was a gift from Harm Kampinga (Addgene plasmid # 19537 ; http://n2t.net/addgene:19537 ; RRID:Addgene_19537)
