>Addgene plasmid #19537 | pcDNA5/FRT/TO HIS HSPA1A | addgene partial sequence | sequence record 25314 | 19537 with LNCX
NNNNNNNNNNNNCTGTTTTGACCTCCNTAGAAGANACCGGGACCGATCCAGCCTCCGGACTCTAGCGTTT
AAACTTAAGCTTCTGCAGACCATGCATCATCACCATCACCATGGATCCACCATGGCCAAAGCCGCGGCGA
TCGGCATCGACCTGGGCACCACCTACTCCTGCGTGGGGGTGTTCCAACACGGCAAGGTGGAGATCATCGC
CAACGACCAGGGCAACCGCACCACCCCCAGCTACGTGGCCTTCACGGACACCGAGCGGCTCATCGGGGAT
GCGGCCAAGAACCAGGTGGCGCTGAACCCGCAGAACACCGTGTTTGACGCGAAGCGGCTGATCGGCCGCA
AGTTCGGCGACCCGGTGGTGCAGTCGGACATGAAGCACTGGCCTTTCCAGGTGATCAACGACGGAGACAA
GCCCAAGGTGCAGGTGAGCTACAAGGGGGAGACCAAGGCATTCTACCCCGAGGAGATCTCGTCCATGGTG
CTGACCAAGATGAAGGAGATCGCCGAGGCGTACCTGGGCTACCCGGTGACCAACGCGGTGATCACCGTGC
CGGCCTACTTCAACGACTCGCAGCGCCAGGCCACCAAGGATGCGGGTGTGATCGCGGGGCTCAACGTGCT
GCGGATCATCAACGAGCCCACGGCCGCCGCCNNNNNNTNNNNNNCTGGANANAACGGGCAAGGGN
